Addgene plasmid #234318: pSM.wrmScarlet1-10::SL2::GFP1-10
Purpose: For the expression of wrmScarlet1-10 and GFP1-10 in C. elegans
Depositing lab: Kota Mizumoto. Depositing organization: University of British Columbia. Publication: A modular system to label endogenous presynaptic proteins using split fluorophores in C. elegans. Kurashina M, Snow AW, Mizumoto K. Genetics. 2024 Dec 22:iyae214. doi: 10.1093/genetics/iyae214. PubMed 39708832.
Backbone
  Vector backbone: pSM
  Backbone manufacturer: Cori Bargmann's lab
  Backbone size w/o insert (bp): 3600
  Total vector size (bp): 5023
  Vector type: Worm Expression
Growth in bacteria
  Bacterial resistance: Ampicillin, 100 μg/mL
  Growth temperature: 37°C
  Growth strain: DH5alpha
  Copy number: High Copy
Gene/Insert
  Gene/Insert name: wrmScarlet1-10::SL2::GFP1-10
  Species: C. elegans (nematode)
  Insert size (bp): 870
  Cloning method: Gibson Cloning
  Sequencing primers: 5′ atgaccatgattacgcc; 3′ gttgaagagtaattggacttag
Resource information
  A portion of this plasmid was derived from a plasmid made by: This plasmid was generated by replacing the GFP sequence in the pSM (eGFP_unc-54 utr) plasmid with wrmScarlet1-10::SL2::GFP1-10.
Terms and licenses: Academic/Nonprofit Terms; Industry Terms: Not Available to Industry
How to cite: pSM.wrmScarlet1-10::SL2::GFP1-10 was a gift from Kota Mizumoto (Addgene plasmid # 234318 ; http://n2t.net/addgene:234318 ; RRID:Addgene_234318)
