[The description below was written by a language model from this plasmid's Addgene catalogue record and pLannotate feature annotations shown in this document.]
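Description:
pSM.wrmScarlet1-10::SL2::GFP1-10 is a C. elegans expression plasmid of about 5 kb built on the pSM worm expression backbone. It was made by Gibson cloning, replacing the GFP sequence of a pSM (eGFP, unc-54 UTR) parent with the wrmScarlet1-10::SL2::GFP1-10 cassette. It is propagated in E. coli as a high-copy plasmid through a ColE1/pUC-type origin and selected with ampicillin via the bla gene and its own promoter. The annotation also picks up backbone remnants: short rop, bom and lacI fragments and a lac promoter/operator region with its CAP binding site just upstream of the cloning region.

The payload consists of two open reading frames on the same strand. The first is annotated by similarity as mScarlet-I and corresponds to wrmScarlet1-10. The second is a superfolder GFP fragment corresponding to GFP1-10. Each encodes the large, non-fluorescent portion (beta strands 1–10) of a split fluorophore, which becomes fluorescent only when complemented by the matching eleventh strand fused to a protein of interest. The gap between the two coding regions is where the name places the SL2 trans-splicing sequence, which lets worms process one operon-like transcript into two separately translated mRNAs, so both fragments come from a single promoter. SL2 itself was not annotated. A short aex-5 match downstream of GFP1-10 sits where the parent's unc-54 3′ UTR would be expected, though that UTR is not annotated either.

No worm promoter is listed in the record or the feature table, so the plasmid appears to be a module into which a cell-specific promoter is inserted upstream. The associated work uses such constructs to label endogenous presynaptic proteins with split fluorophores in chosen cells. The recorded insert size (870 bp) is smaller than the span the two coding regions cover in the sequenced record.
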