Features (pLannotate 1.2.2; 12 found; start..end, strand, type, name):
     70..870     +  CDS            mScarlet-I: mScarlet-I is a basic (constitutively fluorescent) red fluorescent protein published in 2016, derived from synthetic construct. It is reported to be a rapidly-maturing monomer with moderate acid sensitivity.
   1102..1743    +  CDS            Superfolder GFP (fragment): Superfolder GFP is a basic (constitutively fluorescent) green fluorescent protein published in 2005, derived from Aequorea victoria. It is reported to be a very rapidly-maturing weak dimer.
   2277..2429    +  CDS            aex-5 (fragment): AEX5_CAEEL - Also known as kpc-3 From Caenorhabditis elegans.
   2556..2591    +  CDS            rop (fragment): Rop protein, which maintains plasmids at low copy number; rop
   2693..2792    +  misc_feature   bom (fragment): basis of mobility region from pBR322
   2894..2998    +  promoter       AmpR promoter: bla
   2999..3859    +  CDS            AmpR: β-lactamase; bla; confers resistance to ampicillin, carbenicillin, and related antibiotics
   4030..4618    +  rep_origin     ori: high-copy-number ColE1/pMB1/pBR322/pUC origin of replication
   4801..4893    +  CDS            lacI (fragment): lac repressor; lacI; The lac repressor binds to the lac operator to inhibit transcription in E. coli. This inhibition can be relieved by adding lactose or isopropyl-β-D-thiogalactopyranoside (IPTG).
   4906..4927    +  protein_bind   CAP binding site: CAP binding activates transcription in the presence of cAMP. E. coli catabolite activator protein
   4942..4972    +  promoter       lac promoter: promoter for the E. coli lac operon
   4980..4996    +  protein_bind   lac operator: The lac repressor binds to the lac operator to inhibit transcription in E. coli. This inhibition can be relieved by adding lactose or isopropyl-β-D-thiogalactopyranoside (IPTG). lac repressor encoded by lacI
>Addgene plasmid #234318 | pSM.wrmScarlet1-10::SL2::GFP1-10 | addgene full sequence | sequence record 465772 | Addgene NGS Result
ATGACCATGATTACGCCAAGCTTGCATGCGCGGCCGCACTGACTGGGCCGGCCACTGACTGGGCGCGCCA
TGGTATCGAAGGGAGAAGCAGTAATCAAGGAGTTCATGCGTTTCAAGGTCCACATGGAGGGATCCATGAA
CGGACACGAGTTCGAGATCGAGGGAGAGGGAGAGGGACGTCCATACGAGGGAACCCAAACCGCCAAGCTC
AAGGTCACCAAGGTAAGTTTAAACATATATATACTAACTAACCCTGATTATTTAAATTTTCAGGGAGGAC
CACTCCCATTCTCCTGGGACATCCTCTCCCCACAATTCATGTACGGATCCCGTGCCTTCATCAAGCACCC
AGCCGACATCCCAGACTACTACAAGCAATCCTTCCCAGAGGGATTCAAGTGGGAGCGTGTCATGAACTTC
GAGGACGGAGGAGCCGTCACCGTCACCCAAGACACCTCCCTCGAGGACGGAACCCTCATCTACAAGGTAA
GTTTAAACAGTTCGGTACTAACTAACCATACATATTTAAATTTTCAGGTCAAGCTCCGTGGAACCAACTT
CCCACCAGACGGACCAGTCATGCAAAAGAAGACCATGGGATGGGAGGCCTCCACCGAGCGTCTCTACCCA
GAGGACGGAGTCCTCAAGGTAAGTTTAAACATGATTTTACTAACTAACTAATCTGATTTAAATTTTCAGG
GAGACATCACCATGGCCCTCCGTCTCAAGGACGGAGGACGTTACCTCGCCGACACCTCCACCACCTACAA
GGCCAAGAAGCCAGTCCAAATGCCAGGAGCCTACCTCGTCGACCGTAAGCTCGACATCACCTCCCACAAC
GAGTACTAAGGTACCGCTGTCTCATCCTACTTTCACCTAGTTAACTGCTTGTCTTAAAATCTATGCTTCT
CTTTAGTATCTAAAATTTTCCTAGAAGCTTACAAGTATATAAATGGTCTCTTCTCAATAAAGGTTGTATA
TTTATTCATCTTATTGAATCTGCCATTTCCTCGTTTTTGCGAGTTTATATACCTTCCAATTTTCTTTCTA
TTGTATTTTCAACTTCTAATTTTAATTCAGGGAAACTGCTGTACCGATATCATGTCAAAGGGAGAAGAAC
TCTTCACAGGTGTCGTGCCAATTCTCGTTGAACTCGACGGAGATGTTAACGGACACAAGTTCTCAGTTCG
CGGAGAGGGAGAGGGAGATGCTACAATTGGAAAACTCACCCTCAAGTTCATCTGCACCACTGGAAAACTT
CCAGTGCCATGGCCAACACTCGTTACAACACTCACATACGGTGTCCAGTGCTTCTCACGATACCCAGATC
ATATGAAGCGCCACGACTTCTTCAAATCGGCTATGCCAGAAGGATACGTCCAAGAGCGAACCATCTCGTT
CAAGGATGACGGAAAGTACAAGACACGAGCCGTTGTTAAGTTCGAGGGAGATACACTCGTGAACCGCATT
GAACTCAAGGGAACCGATTTCAAAGAGGACGGAAACATCCTCGGACATAAGCTCGAGTACAACTTCAACT
CGCACAACGTGTACATCACCGCCGATAAGCAAAAGAACGGAATCAAGGCCAACTTCACCGTTCGACACAA
TGTCGAGGATGGATCGGTTCAACTTGCCGATCACTACCAACAAAACACCCCAATTGGAGATGGACCAGTG
CTCCTTCCAGATAACCATTACCTCTCGACACAAACCGTGCTCTCGAAGGATCCAAATGAGAAAGGAACAG
GTGGTGGTGGATCGTAGAGCTCCGCATCGGCCGCTGTCATCAGATCGCCATCTCGCGCCCGTGCCTCTGA
CTTCTAAGTCCAATTACTCTTCAACATCCCTACATGCTCTTTCTCCCTGTGCTCCCACCCCCTATTTTTG
TTATTATCAAAAAACTTCTCTTAATTTCTTTGTTTTTTAGCTTCTTTTAAGTCACCTCTAACAATGAAAT
TGTGTAGATTCAAAAATAGAATTAATTCGTAATAAAAAGTCGAAAAAAATTGTGCTCCCTCCCCCCATTA
ATAATAATTCTATCCCAAAATCTACACAATGTTCTGTGTACACTTCTTATGTTTTTTACTTCTGATAAAT
TTTTTTGAAACATCATAGAAAAAACCGCACACAAAATACCTTATCATATGTTACGTTTCAGTTTATGACC
GCAATTTTTATTTCTTCGCACGTCTGGGCCTCTCATGACGTCAAATCATGCTCATCGTGAAAAAGTTTTG
GAGTATTTTTGGAATTTTTCAATCAAGTGAAAGTTTATGAAATTAATTTTCCTGCTTTTGCTTTTTGGGG
TTTCCCCTATTGTTTGTCAAGATTTCGAGGACGGCGTTTTTCTTGCTAAAATCACAAGTATTGATGAGCA
CGATGCAAGAAAGATCGGAAGAAGGTTTGGGTTTGAGGCTCAGTGGAAGGTGAGTAGAAGTTGATAATTT
GAAAGTGGAGTAGTGTCTATGGGGTTTTTGCCTTAAATGACAGAATACATTCCCAATATACCAAACATAA
CTGTTTCTACTAGTCGGCCGTACGGGCCCTTTCGTCTCGCGCGTTTCGGTGATGACGGTGAAAACCTCTG
ACACATGCAGCTCCCGGAGACGGTCACAGCTTGTCTGTAAGCGGATGCCGGGAGCAGACAAGCCCGTCAG
GGCGCGTCAGCGGGTGTTGGCGGGTGTCGGGGCTGGCTTAACTATGCGGCATCAGAGCAGATTGTACTGA
GAGTGCACCATATGCGGTGTGAAATACCGCACAGATGCGTAAGGAGAAAATACCGCATCAGGCGGCCTTA
ATTAAGGGCCTCGTGATACGCCTATTTTTATAGGTTAATGTCATGATAATAATGGTTTCTTAGACGTCAG
GTGGCACTTTTCGGGGAAATGTGCGCGGAACCCCTATTTGTTTATTTTTCTAAATACATTCAAATATGTA
TCCGCTCATGAGACAATAACCCTGATAAATGCTTCAATAATATTGAAAAAGGAAGAGTATGAGTATTCAA
CATTTCCGTGTCGCCCTTATTCCCTTTTTTGCGGCATTTTGCCTTCCTGTTTTTGCTCACCCAGAAACGC
TGGTGAAAGTAAAAGATGCTGAAGATCAGTTGGGTGCACGAGTGGGTTACATCGAACTGGATCTCAACAG
CGGTAAGATCCTTGAGAGTTTTCGCCCCGAAGAACGTTTTCCAATGATGAGCACTTTTAAAGTTCTGCTA
TGTGGCGCGGTATTATCCCGTATTGACGCCGGGCAAGAGCAACTCGGTCGCCGCATACACTATTCTCAGA
ATGACTTGGTTGAGTACTCACCAGTCACAGAAAAGCATCTTACGGATGGCATGACAGTAAGAGAATTATG
CAGTGCTGCCATAACCATGAGTGATAACACTGCGGCCAACTTACTTCTGACAACGATCGGAGGACCGAAG
GAGCTAACCGCTTTTTTGCACAACATGGGGGATCATGTAACTCGCCTTGATCGTTGGGAACCGGAGCTGA
ATGAAGCCATACCAAACGACGAGCGTGACACCACGATGCCTGTAGCAATGGCAACAACGTTGCGCAAACT
ATTAACTGGCGAACTACTTACTCTAGCTTCCCGGCAACAATTAATAGACTGGATGGAGGCGGATAAAGTT
GCAGGACCACTTCTGCGCTCGGCCCTTCCGGCTGGCTGGTTTATTGCTGATAAATCTGGAGCCGGTGAGC
GTGGGTCTCGCGGTATCATTGCAGCACTGGGGCCAGATGGTAAGCCCTCCCGTATCGTAGTTATCTACAC
GACGGGGAGTCAGGCAACTATGGATGAACGAAATAGACAGATCGCTGAGATAGGTGCCTCACTGATTAAG
CATTGGTAACTGTCAGACCAAGTTTACTCATATATACTTTAGATTGATTTAAAACTTCATTTTTAATTTA
AAAGGATCTAGGTGAAGATCCTTTTTGATAATCTCATGACCAAAATCCCTTAACGTGAGTTTTCGTTCCA
CTGAGCGTCAGACCCCGTAGAAAAGATCAAAGGATCTTCTTGAGATCCTTTTTTTCTGCGCGTAATCTGC
TGCTTGCAAACAAAAAAACCACCGCTACCAGCGGTGGTTTGTTTGCCGGATCAAGAGCTACCAACTCTTT
TTCCGAAGGTAACTGGCTTCAGCAGAGCGCAGATACCAAATACTGTTCTTCTAGTGTAGCCGTAGTTAGG
CCACCACTTCAAGAACTCTGTAGCACCGCCTACATACCTCGCTCTGCTAATCCTGTTACCAGTGGCTGCT
GCCAGTGGCGATAAGTCGTGTCTTACCGGGTTGGACTCAAGACGATAGTTACCGGATAAGGCGCAGCGGT
CGGGCTGAACGGGGGGTTCGTGCACACAGCCCAGCTTGGAGCGAACGACCTACACCGAACTGAGATACCT
ACAGCGTGAGCTATGAGAAAGCGCCACGCTTCCCGAAGGGAGAAAGGCGGACAGGTATCCGGTAAGCGGC
AGGGTCGGAACAGGAGAGCGCACGAGGGAGCTTCCAGGGGGAAACGCCTGGTATCTTTATAGTCCTGTCG
GGTTTCGCCACCTCTGACTTGAGCGTCGATTTTTGTGATGCTCGTCAGGGGGGCGGAGCCTATGGAAAAA
CGCCAGCAACGCGGCCTTTTTACGGTTCCTGGCCTTTTGCTGGCCTTTTGCTCACATGTTCTTTCCTGCG
TTATCCCCTGATTCTGTGGATAACCGTATTACCGCCTTTGAGTGAGCTGATACCGCTCGCCGCAGCCGAA
CGACCGAGCGCAGCGAGTCAGTGAGCGAGGAAGCGGAAGAGCGCCCAATACGCAAACCGCCTCTCCCCGC
GCGTTGGCCGATTCATTAATGCAGCTGGCACGACAGGTTTCCCGACTGGAAAGCGGGCAGTGAGCGCAAC
GCAATTAATGTGAGTTAGCTCACTCATTAGGCACCCCAGGCTTTACACTTTATGCTTCCGGCTCGTATGT
TGTGTGGAATTGTGAGCGGATAACAATTTCACACAGGAAACAGCT
